>Addgene plasmid #212741 | YIp128-ADH-NUbo-E3(48)-VSV | addgene full sequence | sequence record 420153 | Addgene NGS Result
TCTTCCGCTTCCTCGCTCACTGACTCGCTGCGCTCGGTCGTTCGGCTGCGGCGAGCGGTATCAGCTCACT
CAAAGGCGGTAATACGGTTATCCACAGAATCAGGGGATAACGCAGGAAAGAACATGTGAGCAAAAGGCCA
GCAAAAGGCCAGGAACCGTAAAAAGGCCGCGTTGCTGGCGTTTTTCCATAGGCTCCGCCCCCCTGACGAG
CATCACAAAAATCGACGCTCAAGTCAGAGGTGGCGAAACCCGACAGGACTATAAAGATACCAGGCGTTTC
CCCCTGGAAGCTCCCTCGTGCGCTCTCCTGTTCCGACCCTGCCGCTTACCGGATACCTGTCCGCCTTTCT
CCCTTCGGGAAGCGTGGCGCTTTCTCATAGCTCACGCTGTAGGTATCTCAGTTCGGTGTAGGTCGTTCGC
TCCAAGCTGGGCTGTGTGCACGAACCCCCCGTTCAGCCCGACCGCTGCGCCTTATCCGGTAACTATCGTC
TTGAGTCCAACCCGGTAAGACACGACTTATCGCCACTGGCAGCAGCCACTGGTAACAGGATTAGCAGAGC
GAGGTATGTAGGCGGTGCTACAGAGTTCTTGAAGTGGTGGCCTAACTACGGCTACACTAGAAGAACAGTA
TTTGGTATCTGCGCTCTGCTGAAGCCAGTTACCTTCGGAAAAAGAGTTGGTAGCTCTTGATCCGGCAAAC
AAACCACCGCTGGTAGCGGTGGTTTTTTTGTTTGCAAGCAGCAGATTACGCGCAGAAAAAAAGGATCTCA
AGAAGATCCTTTGATCTTTTCTACGGGGTCTGACGCTCAGTGGAACGAAAACTCACGTTAAGGGATTTTG
GTCATGAGATTATCAAAAAGGATCTTCACCTAGATCCTTTTAAATTAAAAATGAAGTTTTAAATCAATCT
AAAGTATATATGAGTAAACTTGGTCTGACAGTTACCAATGCTTAATCAGTGAGGCACCTATCTCAGCGAT
CTGTCTATTTCGTTCATCCATAGTTGCCTGACTCCCCGTCGTGTAGATAACTACGATACGGGAGGGCTTA
CCATCTGGCCCCAGTGCTGCAATGATACCGCGAGACCCACGCTCACCGGCTCCAGATTTATCAGCAATAA
ACCAGCCAGCCGGAAGGGCCGAGCGCAGAAGTGGTCCTGCAACTTTATCCGCCTCCATCCAGTCTATTAA
TTGTTGCCGGGAAGCTAGAGTAAGTAGTTCGCCAGTTAATAGTTTGCGCAACGTTGTTGCCATTGCTACA
GGCATCGTGGTGTCACGCTCGTCGTTTGGTATGGCTTCATTCAGCTCCGGTTCCCAACGATCAAGGCGAG
TTACATGATCCCCCATGTTGTGCAAAAAAGCGGTTAGCTCCTTCGGTCCTCCGATCGTTGTCAGAAGTAA
GTTGGCCGCAGTGTTATCACTCATGGTTATGGCAGCACTGCATAATTCTCTTACTGTCATGCCATCCGTA
AGATGCTTTTCTGTGACTGGTGAGTACTCAACCAAGTCATTCTGAGAATAGTGTATGCGGCGACCGAGTT
GCTCTTGCCCGGCGTCAATACGGGATAATACCGCGCCACATAGCAGAACTTTAAAAGTGCTCATCATTGG
AAAACGTTCTTCGGGGCGAAAACTCTCAAGGATCTTACCGCTGTTGAGATCCAGTTCGATGTAACCCACT
CGTGCACCCAACTGATCTTCAGCATCTTTTACTTTCACCAGCGTTTCTGGGTGAGCAAAAACAGGAAGGC
AAAATGCCGCAAAAAAGGGAATAAGGGCGACACGGAAATGTTGAATACTCATACTCTTCCTTTTTCAATA
TTATTGAAGCATTTATCAGGGTTATTGTCTCATGAGCGGATACATATTTGAATGTATTTAGAAAAATAAA
CAAATAGGGGTTCCGCGCACATTTCCCCGAAAAGTGCCACCTGACGTCTAAGAAACCATTATTATCATGA
CATTAACCTATAAAAATAGGCGTATCACGAGGCCAACTGTGGGAATACTCAGGTATCGTAAGATGCAAGA
GTTCGAATCTCTTAGCAACCATTATTTTTTTCCTCAACATAACGAGAACACACAGGGGCGCTATCGCACA
GAATCAAATTCGATGACTGGAAATTTTTTGTTAATTTCAGAGGTCGCCTGACGCATATACCTTTTTCAAC
TGAAAAATTGGGAGAAAAAGGAAAGGTGAGAGCGCCGGAACCGGCTTTTCATATAGAATAGAGAAGCGTT
CATGACTAAATGCTTGCATCACAATACTTGAAGTTGACAATATTATTTAAGGACCTATTGTTTTTTCCAA
TAGGTGGTTAGCAATCGTCTTACTTTCTAACTTTTCTTACCTTTTACATTTCAGCAATATATATATATAT
TTCAAGGATATACCATTCTAATGTCTGCCCCTAAGAAGATCGTCGTTTTGCCAGGTGACCACGTTGGTCA
AGAAATCACAGCCGAAGCCATTAAGGTTCTTAAAGCTATTTCTGATGTTCGTTCCAATGTCAAGTTCGAT
TTCGAAAATCATTTAATTGGTGGTGCTGCTATCGATGCTACAGGTGTTCCACTTCCAGATGAGGCGCTGG
AAGCCTCCAAGAAGGCTGATGCCGTTTTGTTAGGTGCTGTGGGTGGTCCTAAATGGGGTACAGGTAGTGT
TAGACCTGAACAAGGTTTACTAAAAATCCGTAAAGAACTTCAATTGTACGCCAACTTAAGACCATGTAAC
TTTGCATCCGACTCTCTTTTAGACTTATCTCCAATCAAGCCACAATTTGCTAAAGGTACTGACTTCGTTG
TTGTCAGAGAATTAGTGGGAGGTATTTACTTTGGTAAGAGAAAGGAAGACGATGGTGATGGTGTCGCTTG
GGATAGTGAACAATACACCGTTCCAGAAGTGCAAAGAATCACAAGAATGGCCGCTTTCATGGCCCTACAA
CATGAGCCACCATTGCCTATTTGGTCCTTGGATAAAGCTAATGTTTTGGCCTCTTCAAGATTATGGAGAA
AAACTGTGGAGGAAACCATCAAGAACGAATTTCCTACATTGAAGGTTCAACATCAATTGATTGATTCTGC
CGCCATGATCCTAGTTAAGAACCCAACCCACCTAAATGGTATTATAATCACCAGCAACATGTTTGGTGAT
ATCATCTCCGATGAAGCCTCCGTTATCCCAGGTTCCTTGGGTTTGTTGCCATCTGCGTCCTTGGCCTCTT
TGCCAGACAAGAACACCGCATTTGGTTTGTACGAACCATGCCACGGTTCTGCTCCAGATTTGCCAAAGAA
TAAGGTCAACCCTATCGCCACTATCTTGTCTGCTGCAATGATGTTGAAATTGTCATTGAACTTGCCTGAA
GAAGGTAAGGCCATTGAAGATGCAGTTAAAAAGGTTTTGGATGCAGGTATCAGAACTGGTGATTTAGGTG
GTTCCAACAGTACCACCGAAGTCGGTGATGCTGTCGCCGAAGAAGTTAAGAAAATCCTTGCTTAAAAAGA
TTCTCTTTTTTTATGATATTTGTACATAAACTTTATAAATGAAATTCATAATAGAAACGACACGAAATTA
CAAAATGGAATATGTTCATAGGGTAGGCCCTTTCGTCTCGCGCGTTTCGGTGATGACGGTGAAAACCTCT
GACACATGCAGCTCCCGGAGACGGTCACAGCTTGTCTGTAAGCGGATGCCGGGAGCAGACAAGCCCGTCA
GGGCGCGTCAGCGGGTGTTGGCGGGTGTCGGGGCTGGCTTAACTATGCGGCATCAGAGCAGATTGTACTG
AGAGTGCACCATATGCGGTGTGAAATACCGCACAGATGCGTAAGGAGAAAATACCGCATCAGGCGCCATT
CGCCATTCAGGCTGCGCAACTGTTGGGAAGGGCGATCGGTGCGGGCCTCTTCGCTATTACGCCAGCTGGC
GAAAGGGGGATGTGCTGCAAGGCGATTAAGTTGGGTAACGCCAGGGTTTTCCCAGTCACGACGTTGTAAA
ACGACGGCCAGTGAATTCCTTTTGTTGTTTCCGGGTGTACAATATGGACTTCCTCTTTTCTGGCAACCAA
ACCCATACATCGGGATTCCTATAATACCTTCGTTGGTCTCCCTAACATGTAGGTGGCGGAGGGGAGATAT
ACAATAGAACAGATACCAGACAAGACATAATGGGCTAAACAAGACTACACCAATTACACTGCCTCATTGA
TGGTGGTACATAACGAACTAATACTGTAGCCCTAGACTTGATAGCCATCATCATATCGAAGTTTCACTAC
CCTTTTTCCATTTGCCATCTATTGAAGTAATAATAGGCGCATGCAACTTCTTTTCTTTTTTTTTCTTTTC
TCTCTCCCCCGTTGTTGTCTCACCATATCCGCAATGACAAAAAAATGATGGAAGACACTAAAGGAAAAAA
TTAACGACAAAGACAGCACCAACAGATGTCGTTGTTCCAGAGCTGATGAGGGGTATCTCGAAGCACACGA
AACTTTTTCCTTCCTTCATTCACGCACACTACTCTCTAATGAGCAACGGTATACGGCCTTCCTTCCAGTT
ACTTGAATTTGAAATAAAAAAAAGTTTGCTGTCTTGCTATCAAGTATAAATAGACCTGCAATTATTAATC
TTTTGTTTCCTCGTCATTGTTCTCGTTCCCTTTCTTCCTTGTTTCTTTTTCTGCACAATATTTCAAGCTA
TACCAAGCATACAATCAACTCCGGATCAGTATGCAGATTTTCGTCAAGACTTTGACCGGTAAAACCGCAA
CATTGGAAGTTGAATCTTCCGATACCATCGACAACGTTAAGTCGAAAATTCAAGACAAGGAAGGGATCCC
TGGGTCTGGGGCTTACCCATACGATGTTCCTGACTATGCGGGGAATGGTATCCTCTGGCATGAGATGTGG
CATGAAGGCCTGGAAGAGGCATCTCGTTTGTACTTTGGGGAAAGGAACGTGAAAGGCATGTTTGAGGTGC
TGGAGCCCTTGCATGCTATGATGGAACGGGGCCCCCAGACTCTGAAGGAAACATCCTTTAATCAGGCCTA
TGGTCGAGATTTAATGGAGGCCCAAGAGTGGTGCAGGAAGTACATGAAATCAGGGAATGTCAAGGACCTC
CTCCAAGCCTGGGACCTCTATTATCATGTGTTCCGACGAATCTCAAAGACTAGTGAATTGCAAAGTAATC
AGCATCCCTCAGCACAACGCTTATCCGCTACAGGTGTAAACGCACACGGACGTCCTCAGGGCTCCACGCA
GAATGCCTTGAGAAGGACTGGTAGAGTCAATGGAGGTCACCCCGTGACTACTCAGATGGTGGAAACAGTG
CAAAATCTAGCCCCTAACTTACATCCTGAGCAAATTAGGTATAGTTTGGAAAACACAGGCTCAGTCGAGG
AAACAGTGGAAAGGTACTTGCGTGGTGATGAATTCAGCTTTCCACCTGGGTTTGAGCCCTCCAGGGCGCC
AATGGGGGCCAATGCGGCTGTTGATAATAACGCTGCTGGTGGCGGAGAGTTTAACGATCCCAGAAAGAAG
AACATGATTTGCGCTGAGAATCTACTCGATAAATTCCATGTGGATCTCAATGAAGATATGAGTAACTTAA
GCTTTAAGGACTTAGACATTGAAGAGAGAAAGAGATTGTTGGTTTGGCAAGCCAGAAAGAATTTGGAGAC
AAAATTGCAAAGTGATAAAGATTTGCAAAGTTTGCTGACTTTAATTAATTATACTGACATAGAAATGAAC
AGATTGGGAAAGTAGCTGCAGCCAAGCTAATTCCGGGCGAATTTCTTATGATTTATGATTTTTATTATTA
AATAAGTTATAAAAAAAATAAGTGTATACAAATTTTAAAGTGACTCTTAGGTTTTAAAACGAAAATTCTT
ATTCTTGAGTAACTCTTTCCTGTAGGTCAGGTTGCTTTCTCAGGTATAGCATGAGGTCGCTCTTATTGAC
CACACCTCTACCGGCATGCAAGCTTGGCGTAATCATGGTCATAGCTGTTTCCTGTGTGAAATTGTTATCC
GCTCACAATTCCACACAACATACGAGCCGGAAGCATAAAGTGTAAAGCCTGGGGTGCCTAATGAGTGAGC
TAACTCACATTAATTGCGTTGCGCTCACTGCCCGCTTTCCAGTCGGGAAACCTGTCGTGCCAGCTGCATT
AATGAATCGGCCAACGCGCGGGGAGAGGCGGTTTGCGTATTGGGCGC
Features (pLannotate 1.2.2; 18 found; start..end, strand, type, name):
    183..771     -  rep_origin     ori: high-copy-number ColE1/pMB1/pBR322/pUC origin of replication
    942..1802    -  CDS            AmpR: β-lactamase; bla; confers resistance to ampicillin, carbenicillin, and related antibiotics
   1803..1907    -  promoter       AmpR promoter: bla
   1995..2400    +  promoter       LEU2 promoter: S. cerevisiae LEU2
   2401..3492    +  CDS            LEU2: LEU3_YEAST - Experimental evidence at protein level: Swiss-Prot protein existence level 1. Catalyzes the oxidation of 3-carboxy-2-hydroxy-4- methylpentanoate (3-isopropylmalate) to 3-carboxy-4-methyl-2- oxopentanoate. The product decarboxylates to 4-methyl-2 oxopentanoate. From Saccharomyces cerevisiae (strain ATCC 204508 / S288c) (Baker's yeast).
   3607..3642    +  CDS            rop (fragment): Rop protein, which maintains plasmids at low copy number; rop
   3744..3843    +  misc_feature   bom (fragment): basis of mobility region from pBR322
   3849..4006    -  CDS            lacZα (fragment): LacZα fragment of β-galactosidase; lacZ fragment
   4314..4710    +  promoter       ADH1 promoter: S. cerevisiae ADH1; promoter for alcohol dehydrogenase 1
   4721..4831    +  CDS            ubiquitin (fragment): Saccharomyces cerevisiae ubiquitin
   4844..4872    +  CDS            3xHA (fragment): three tandem HA epitope tags
   4880..5158    +  CDS            FRB*: T2098L mutant of FKBP-rapamycin binding domain of human FRAP binds synthetic ligands such as AP21967
   5171..5710    +  CDS            CUE1 (fragment): CUE1_YEAST - Also known as KIS4. Experimental evidence at protein level: Swiss-Prot protein existence level 1. Component of the endoplasmic reticulum-associated protein degradation (ERAD) pathway. Recruits the soluble ubiquitin-conjugating enzyme UBC7 to the cytoplasmic face of the endoplasmic reticulum membrane where it functions in degradation of misfolded or regulated proteins localized in the endoplasmic reticulum (ER) lumen or membrane via the ubiquitin-proteasome system. Targets the E2 conjugating enzyme UBC7 to the DOA10 ubiquitin ligase complex, which is part of the ERAD-C pathway resp
   5777..5964    +  terminator     ADH1 terminator: S. cerevisiae ADH1; transcription terminator for the S. cerevisiae alcohol dehydrogenase 1 (ADH1) gene
   6012..6028    -  protein_bind   lac operator: The lac repressor binds to the lac operator to inhibit transcription in E. coli. This inhibition can be relieved by adding lactose or isopropyl-β-D-thiogalactopyranoside (IPTG). lac repressor encoded by lacI
   6036..6066    -  promoter       lac promoter: promoter for the E. coli lac operon
   6081..6102    -  protein_bind   CAP binding site: CAP binding activates transcription in the presence of cAMP. E. coli catabolite activator protein
   6115..6207    -  CDS            lacI (fragment): lac repressor; lacI; The lac repressor binds to the lac operator to inhibit transcription in E. coli. This inhibition can be relieved by adding lactose or isopropyl-β-D-thiogalactopyranoside (IPTG).
