[The description below was written by a language model from this plasmid's Addgene catalogue record and pLannotate feature annotations shown in this document.]
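Description:
YIp128-ADH-NUbo-E3(48)-VSV is a yeast integrative expression plasmid built on the YIplac128 backbone, designed for constitutive production of an engineered ubiquitin ligase fusion in budding yeast. It carries no yeast replication origin or centromere, so it must recombine into the genome to be maintained. Transformants are selected through the LEU2 marker, which is present with its own promoter and complements leucine auxotrophy. In E. coli the plasmid replicates at high copy from a ColE1/pUC-type origin and is selected with ampicillin through the β-lactamase gene. Fragments of lacZα, the lac promoter/operator, lacI, rop and bom are remnants of the cloning backbone and play no part in the yeast expression unit.

The expression cassette sits between the S. cerevisiae ADH1 promoter and the ADH1 terminator. The annotated open reading frame begins with a fragment of yeast ubiquitin, which matches the "NUbo" element in the name and is presumably an N-terminal ubiquitin half. This is followed by a short HA-related epitope segment, the FRB* domain (the T2098L mutant of the human FKBP-rapamycin binding domain) and a large fragment of yeast Cue1, the ERAD factor that recruits the E2 enzyme Ubc7. The catalogue lists a C-terminal VSV tag, which the automated annotation did not pick up. The mixed human and yeast species listing fits this composition.

The associated publication describes an inducible, linkage-specific polyubiquitylation tool. In that context, the FRB* domain would allow rapamycin-type ligand-induced dimerisation with a partner protein, and "E3(48)" suggests a K48 linkage-specific enzyme module, although the record does not describe the mechanism in detail.
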