Addgene plasmid #212741: YIp128-ADH-NUbo-E3(48)-VSV
Purpose: Consitutive expression of NUbo-E3(48)-VSV in budding yeast
Depositing lab: Helle Ulrich. Depositing organization: Institut fuer Molekulare Biologie (IMB Mainz). Publication: Ubiquiton-An inducible, linkage-specific polyubiquitylation tool. Renz C, Asimaki E, Meister C, Albanese V, Petriukov K, Krapoth NC, Wegmann S, Wollscheid HP, Wong RP, Fulzele A, Chen JX, Leon S, Ulrich HD. Mol Cell. 2024 Jan 18;84(2):386-400.e11. doi: 10.1016/j.molcel.2023.11.016. Epub 2023 Dec 15. PubMed 38103558.
Backbone
  Vector backbone: YIplac128
  Vector type: Yeast Expression ; integrative vector
  Selectable markers: LEU2
Growth in bacteria
  Bacterial resistance: Ampicillin, 100 μg/mL
  Growth temperature: 37°C
  Growth strain: Top10
  Copy number: High Copy
Gene/Insert
  Gene/Insert name: E3(48)
  Species: H. sapiens (human), S. cerevisiae (budding yeast)
  Promoter: ADH1
  Tag / fusion protein: VSV (C terminal on insert)
  Cloning method: Restriction Enzyme; 5′ cloning site unknown (unknown if destroyed)
Terms and licenses: Academic/Nonprofit Terms; Industry Terms: Not Available to Industry
Depositor comments: pHU4357
How to cite: YIp128-ADH-NUbo-E3(48)-VSV was a gift from Helle Ulrich (Addgene plasmid # 212741 ; http://n2t.net/addgene:212741 ; RRID:Addgene_212741)
